Addgene plasmid #65259: pCDH_Str-KDEL_ManII-SBP-mCherry
Purpose: synchronize trafficking of ManII from the ER (RUSH system)
Depositing lab: Franck Perez. Depositing organization: Institut Curie. Publication: Synchronization of secretory protein traffic in populations of cells. Boncompain G, Divoux S, Gareil N, de Forges H, Lescure A, Latreche L, Mercanti V, Jollivet F, Raposo G, Perez F. Nat Methods. 2012 Mar 11;9(5):493-8. doi: 10.1038/nmeth.1928. PubMed 22406856.
Backbone
  Vector backbone: pCDH-CMV-MCS-EF1-puro
  Backbone manufacturer: system biosciences
  Vector type: Lentiviral
  Selectable markers: Puromycin
Growth in bacteria
  Bacterial resistance: Ampicillin, 100 μg/mL
  Growth temperature: 37°C
  Growth strain: Stbl3
  Copy number: High Copy
Gene/Insert
  Gene/Insert name: Streptavidin-KDEL and truncated Mannosidase II (alt name: MAN2A1)
  Species: M. musculus (mouse)
  Mutation: contains only amino acids 1 to 116 of ManII
  Promoter: CMV
  Tag / fusion protein: Streptavidin Binding Protein (SBP) (C terminal on insert); mCherry (C terminal on insert)
  Cloning method: Unknown
  Sequencing primers: 5′ IRES-F; 3′ mCherry-R
Terms and licenses: Academic/Nonprofit Terms; Industry Terms: Not Available to Industry
Depositor comments: luminal tagging
How to cite: pCDH_Str-KDEL_ManII-SBP-mCherry was a gift from Franck Perez (Addgene plasmid # 65259 ; http://n2t.net/addgene:65259 ; RRID:Addgene_65259)
