[The description below was written by a language model from this plasmid's Addgene catalogue record and pLannotate feature annotations shown in this document.]
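Description:
pCDH_Str-KDEL_ManII-SBP-mCherry is a third-generation-style HIV-1 lentiviral transfer plasmid built on the pCDH-CMV-MCS-EF1-puro backbone. It is propagated in E. coli through a high-copy ColE1/pUC-type origin with ampicillin selection (AmpR). The viral portion comprises an RSV promoter fused to a truncated 5' LTR, the Ψ packaging signal with flanking gag and env fragments, the RRE, the cPPT/CTS, a WPRE and a truncated 3' LTR followed by an SV40 poly(A) signal and SV40 origin. These elements allow the RNA genome to be packaged when helper functions are supplied in trans and then integrated into target mammalian cells. An internal EF-1α core promoter with an HTLV-1 LTR segment drives puromycin N-acetyltransferase, so transduced cells can be selected with puromycin.

The payload is a bicistronic RUSH (retention using selective hooks) cassette under the CMV enhancer/promoter. The first cistron encodes streptavidin preceded by a short STIM1-derived fragment, presumably a signal sequence. According to the construct name and insert description it carries a KDEL ER-retention motif, which makes it a luminal ER "hook". A chimeric intron and an EMCV IRES follow, directing translation of the reporter: amino acids 1–116 of mouse mannosidase II (Man2a1), fused at the C terminus to streptavidin-binding peptide (SBP) and mCherry. The SBP tag is listed in the catalogue fields but is not annotated in the feature table. It probably lies in the unannotated gap between the ManII fragment and mCherry. In the RUSH system, the SBP–streptavidin interaction holds the reporter in the ER, and adding biotin releases it. This gives a synchronized wave of ManII trafficking from the ER that can be followed by red fluorescence.
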