Features (pLannotate 1.2.2; 34 found; start..end, strand, type, name):
      6..227     +  promoter       RSV promoter: Rous sarcoma virus enhancer/promoter
    234..414     +  LTR            5' LTR (truncated): truncated 5' long terminal repeat (LTR) from HIV-1
    458..583     +  misc_feature   HIV-1 Ψ: packaging signal of human immunodeficiency virus type 1
    567..905     +  CDS            HIV-1 gag (fragment): gag protein from human immunodeficiency virus 1; gag
   1025..1361    +  ncRNA          RRE: Accession: RF00036 - HIV Rev response element
   1397..1786    +  CDS            env (fragment): ENV_HV1H2 - Experimental evidence at protein level: Swiss-Prot protein existence level 1. [Transmembrane protein gp41]: Acts as a class I viral fusion protein. Under the current model, the protein has at least 3 conformational states: pre-fusion native state, pre-hairpin intermediate state, and post-fusion hairpin state. During fusion of viral and target intracellular membranes, the coiled coil regions (heptad repeats) assume a trimer-of-hairpins structure, positioning the fusion peptide in close proximity to the C-terminal region of the ectodomain. The formation of this structure appears to d
   1798..1915    +  misc_feature   cPPT/CTS: central polypurine tract and central termination sequence of HIV-1
   1928..2004    +  enhancer       CMV enhancer (fragment): human cytomegalovirus immediate early enhancer
   2005..2208    +  promoter       CMV promoter: human cytomegalovirus (CMV) immediate early promoter
   2306..2419    +  CDS            STIM1 (fragment): STIM1_HUMAN - Also known as GOK From Homo sapiens (Human).
   2405..2905    +  CDS            SAV_STRAV (fragment): Experimental evidence at protein level: Swiss-Prot protein existence level 1. The biological function of streptavidin is not known. Forms a strong non-covalent specific complex with biotin (one molecule of biotin per subunit of streptavidin). From Streptomyces avidinii.
   2998..3227    +  intron         chimeric intron: chimera between introns from adenovirus and immunoglobulin heavy chain genes
   3396..3858    +  misc_feature   IRES: internal ribosome entry site (IRES) of the encephalomyocarditis virus (EMCV)
   3885..4232    +  CDS            Man2a1 (fragment): MA2A1_MOUSE - Also known as Mana2. Experimental evidence at protein level: Swiss-Prot protein existence level 1. Catalyzes the first committed step in the biosynthesis of complex N-glycans. It controls conversion of high mannose to complex N- glycans; the final hydrolytic step in the N-glycan maturation pathway. From Mus musculus (Mouse).
   4383..5090    +  CDS            mCherry: mCherry is a basic (constitutively fluorescent) red fluorescent protein published in 2004, derived from Discosoma sp.. It is reported to be a very rapidly-maturing monomer with low acid sensitivity.
   5137..5221    +  CDS            large T antigen (fragment): large T antigen from SV40 (simian virus 40)
   5293..5504    +  promoter       EF-1α core promoter: core promoter for human elongation factor EF-1α
   5517..5785    +  LTR            5' LTR (truncated): truncated 5' long terminal repeat (LTR) from human T-cell leukemia virus (HTLV) type 1
   5812..6411    +  CDS            PuroR: puromycin N-acetyltransferase; pac from Streptomyces alboniger; confers resistance to puromycin
   6418..7006    +  misc_feature   WPRE: woodchuck hepatitis virus posttranscriptional regulatory element
   7001..7108    +  CDS            nef (fragment): NEF_SIVS4 - Experimental evidence at protein level: Swiss-Prot protein existence level 1. Interferes with TCR signaling from the cell membrane. Interacts with CD247/TCRZ (TCR zeta chain) and exert potent down- regulation of cell surface TCR/CD3 complexes. From Simian immunodeficiency virus (isolate F236/smH4) (SIV-sm) (Simian immunodeficiency virus sooty mangabey monkey).
   7133..7313    +  LTR            5' LTR (truncated): truncated 5' long terminal repeat (LTR) from HIV-1
   7385..7506    +  polyA_signal   SV40 poly(A) signal: SV40 polyadenylation signal
   7525..7660    +  rep_origin     SV40 ori: SV40 origin of replication
   7722..7738    -  protein_bind   lac operator: The lac repressor binds to the lac operator to inhibit transcription in E. coli. This inhibition can be relieved by adding lactose or isopropyl-β-D-thiogalactopyranoside (IPTG). lac repressor encoded by lacI
   7746..7776    -  promoter       lac promoter: promoter for the E. coli lac operon
   7791..7812    -  protein_bind   CAP binding site: CAP binding activates transcription in the presence of cAMP. E. coli catabolite activator protein
   7825..7917    -  CDS            lacI (fragment): lac repressor; lacI; The lac repressor binds to the lac operator to inhibit transcription in E. coli. This inhibition can be relieved by adding lactose or isopropyl-β-D-thiogalactopyranoside (IPTG).
   8100..8688    -  rep_origin     ori: high-copy-number ColE1/pMB1/pBR322/pUC origin of replication
   8859..9719    -  CDS            AmpR: β-lactamase; bla; confers resistance to ampicillin, carbenicillin, and related antibiotics
   9720..9824    -  promoter       AmpR promoter: bla
   9919..9954    +  CDS            rop (fragment): Rop protein, which maintains plasmids at low copy number; rop
  10056..10155   +  misc_feature   bom (fragment): basis of mobility region from pBR322
  10161..10315   -  CDS            lacZα (fragment): LacZα fragment of β-galactosidase; lacZ fragment
>Addgene plasmid #65259 | pCDH_Str-KDEL_ManII-SBP-mCherry | depositor full sequence | sequence record 120695 | pCDH_Str-KDEL_ManII-SBP-mCherry sequence 10323 bps
ACGCGTGTAGTCTTATGCAATACTCTTGTAGTCTTGCAACATGGTAACGATGAGTTAGCAACATGCCTTA
CAAGGAGAGAAAAAGCACCGTGCATGCCGATTGGTGGAAGTAAGGTGGTACGATCGTGCCTTATTAGGAA
GGCAACAGACGGGTCTGACATGGATTGGACGAACCACTGAATTGCCGCATTGCAGAGATATTGTATTTAA
GTGCCTAGCTCGATACAATAAACGGGTCTCTCTGGTTAGACCAGATCTGAGCCTGGGAGCTCTCTGGCTA
ACTAGGGAACCCACTGCTTAAGCCTCAATAAAGCTTGCCTTGAGTGCTTCAAGTAGTGTGTGCCCGTCTG
TTGTGTGACTCTGGTAACTAGAGATCCCTCAGACCCTTTTAGTCAGTGTGGAAAATCTCTAGCAGTGGCG
CCCGAACAGGGACCTGAAAGCGAAAGGGAAACCAGAGCTCTCTCGACGCAGGACTCGGCTTGCTGAAGCG
CGCACGGCAAGAGGCGAGGGGCGGCGACTGGTGAGTACGCCAAAAATTTTGACTAGCGGAGGCTAGAAGG
AGAGAGATGGGTGCGAGAGCGTCAGTATTAAGCGGGGGAGAATTAGATCGCGATGGGAAAAAATTCGGTT
AAGGCCAGGGGGAAAGAAAAAATATAAATTAAAACATATAGTATGGGCAAGCAGGGAGCTAGAACGATTC
GCAGTTAATCCTGGCCTGTTAGAAACATCAGAAGGCTGTAGACAAATACTGGGACAGCTACAACCATCCC
TTCAGACAGGATCAGAAGAACTTAGATCATTATATAATACAGTAGCAACCCTCTATTGTGTGCATCAAAG
GATAGAGATAAAAGACACCAAGGAAGCTTTAGACAAGATAGAGGAAGAGCAAAACAAAAGTAAGACCACC
GCACAGCAAGCGGCCACTGATCTTCAGACCTGGAGGAGGAGATATGAGGGACAATTGGAGAAGTGAATTA
TATAAATATAAAGTAGTAAAAATTGAACCATTAGGAGTAGCACCCACCAAGGCAAAGAGAAGAGTGGTGC
AGAGAGAAAAAAGAGCAGTGGGAATAGGAGCTTTGTTCCTTGGGTTCTTGGGAGCAGCAGGAAGCACTAT
GGGCGCAGCCTCAATGACGCTGACGGTACAGGCCAGACAATTATTGTCTGGTATAGTGCAGCAGCAGAAC
AATTTGCTGAGGGCTATTGAGGCGCAACAGCATCTGTTGCAACTCACAGTCTGGGGCATCAAGCAGCTCC
AGGCAAGAATCCTGGCTGTGGAAAGATACCTAAAGGATCAACAGCTCCTGGGGATTTGGGGTTGCTCTGG
AAAACTCATTTGCACCACTGCTGTGCCTTGGAATGCTAGTTGGAGTAATAAATCTCTGGAACAGATTGGA
ATCACACGACCTGGATGGAGTGGGACAGAGAAATTAACAATTACACAAGCTTAATACACTCCTTAATTGA
AGAATCGCAAAACCAGCAAGAAAAGAATGAACAAGAATTATTGGAATTAGATAAATGGGCAAGTTTGTGG
AATTGGTTTAACATAACAAATTGGCTGTGGTATATAAAATTATTCATAATGATAGTAGGAGGCTTGGTAG
GTTTAAGAATAGTTTTTGCTGTACTTTCTATAGTGAATAGAGTTAGGCAGGGATATTCACCATTATCGTT
TCAGACCCACCTCCCAACCCCGAGGGGACCCGACAGGCCCGAAGGAATAGAAGAAGAAGGTGGAGAGAGA
GACAGAGACAGATCCATTCGATTAGTGAACGGATCTCGACGGTTAACTTTTAAAAGAAAAGGGGGGATTG
GGGGGTACAGTGCAGGGGAAAGAATAGTAGACATAATAGCAACAGACATACAAACTAAAGAATTACAAAA
ACAAATTACAAAAATTCAAAATTTTATCGATACTAGTATTATGCCCAGTACATGACCTTATGGGACTTTC
CTACTTGGCAGTACATCTACGTATTAGTCATCGCTATTACCATGGTGATGCGGTTTTGGCAGTACATCAA
TGGGCGTGGATAGCGGTTTGACTCACGGGGATTTCCAAGTCTCCACCCCATTGACGTCAATGGGAGTTTG
TTTTGGCACCAAAATCAACGGGACTTTCCAAAATGTCGTAACAACTCCGCCCCATTGACGCAAATGGGCG
GTAGGCGTGTACGGTGGGAGGTCTATATAAGCAGAGCTCGTTTAGTGAACCGTCAGATCGCCTGGAGACG
CCATCCACGCTGTTTTGACCTCCATAGAAGATTCTAGAGCTAGCGCTTAAGGCCTGTTAACCGGTATGGA
TGTATGCGTCCGTCTTGCCCTGTGGCTCCTCTGGGGACTCCTCCTGCACCAGGGCCAGAGCCTCAGCCAT
AGTCACAGTGAGAAGGCGACAGGAACCAGCTCGGGCGCCGGTTTAAACGACCCTAGCAAAGACTCAAAAG
CTCAGGTGTCCGCTGCCGAGGCTGGCATTACTGGAACATGGTACAATCAGCTCGGGAGCACCTTTATTGT
GACTGCTGGAGCCGATGGAGCCCTCACCGGAACATACGAATCTGCTGTGGGAAACGCCGAATCACGGTAC
GTCCTCACTGGCCGATACGATAGTGCCCCTGCCACCGACGGATCTGGGACTGCCCTGGGATGGACTGTCG
CTTGGAAAAACAACTACCGGAATGCTCATTCTGCCACAACATGGAGTGGACAGTACGTGGGAGGCGCTGA
GGCTAGAATCAATACACAGTGGCTGCTCACATCTGGCACAACCGAGGCAAATGCTTGGAAATCCACCCTG
GTGGGACATGACACATTCACCAAAGTGAAACCCTCCGCCGCTTCAATCGATGCCGCCAAAAAAGCCGGAG
TCAACAACGGCAATCCTCTGGATGCCGTCCAGCAGCTCGGACCGAAAGATGAACTGTGAGCGGCCGCATA
GATAACTGATCCAGTGTGCTGGAATTAATTCGCTGTCTGCGAGGGCCAGCTGTTGGGGTGAGTACTCCCT
CTCAAAAGCGGGCATGACTTCTGCGCTAAGATTGTCAGTTTCCAAAAACGAGGAGGATTTGATATTCACC
TGGCCCGCGGTGATGCCTTTGAGGGTGGCCGCGTCCATCTGGTCAGAAAAGACAATCTTTTTGTTGTCAA
GCTTGAGGTGTGGCAGGCTTGAGATCTGGCCATACACTTGAGTGACAATGACATCCACTTTGCCTTTCTC
TCCACAGGTGTCCACTCCCAGGTCCAACTGCAGGTCGAGCATGCATCTAGGGCGGCCAATTCCGCCCCTC
TCCCTCCCCCCCCCCTAACGTTACTGGCCGAAGCCGCTTGGAATAAGGCCGGTGTGCGTTTGTCTATATG
TTATTTTCCACCATATTGCCGTCTTTTGGCAATGTGAGGGCCCGGAAACCTGGCCCTGTCTTCTTGACGA
GCATTCCTAGGGGTCTTTCCCCTCTCGCCAAAGGAATGCAAGGTCTGTTGAATGTCGTGAAGGAAGCAGT
TCCTCTGGAAGCTTCTTGAAGACAAACAACGTCTGTAGCGACCCTTTGCAGGCAGCGGAACCCCCCACCT
GGCGACAGGTGCCTCTGCGGCCAAAAGCCACGTGTATAAGATACACCTGCAAAGGCGGCACAACCCCAGT
GCCACGTTGTGAGTTGGATAGTTGTGGAAAGAGTCAAATGGCTCTCCTCAAGCGTATTCAACAAGGGGCT
GAAGGATGCCCAGAAGGTACCCCATTGTATGGGATCTGATCTGGGGCCTCGGTGCACATGCTTTACATGT
GTTTAGTCGAGGTTAAAAAAACGTCTAGGCCCCCCGAACCACGGGGACGTGGTTTTCCTTTGAAAAACAC
GATGATAAGCTTGCCACAACCCGGGAGGCGCGCCATGAAGTTAAGTCGCCAGTTCACCGTGTTTGGCAGC
GCGATCTTCTGCGTCGTAATCTTCTCACTCTACCTGATGCTGGACAGGGGTCACTTGGACTACCCTCGGG
GCCCGCGCCAGGAGGGCTCCTTTCCGCAGGGCCAGCTTTCAATATTGCAAGAAAAGATTGACCATTTGGA
GCGTTTGCTCGCTGAGAACAACGAGATTATCTCAAATATCAGAGACTCAGTCATCAACCTGAGCGAGTCT
GTGGAGGACGGCCCGCGGGGGTCACCAGGCAACGCCAGCCAAGGCTCCATCCACCTCCACTCGCCACAGT
TGGCCCTGCAGGCTGACCCCAGAGACTGTTTGGATCCCACCGGTCGCCACCGGAATTCCATGGACGAGAA
GACCACTGGTTGGCGAGGTGGACACGTTGTTGAAGGACTGGCTGGGGAACTTGAACAACTTCGTGCACGA
CTGGAGCATCACCCACAAGGTCAACGTGAACCACCTGCAGGTATGGTGAGCAAGGGCGAGGAGGATAACA
TGGCCATCATCAAGGAGTTCATGCGCTTCAAGGTGCACATGGAGGGCTCCGTGAACGGCCACGAGTTCGA
GATCGAGGGCGAGGGCGAGGGCCGCCCCTACGAGGGCACCCAGACCGCCAAGCTGAAGGTGACCAAGGGT
GGCCCCCTGCCCTTCGCCTGGGACATCCTGTCCCCTCAGTTCATGTACGGCTCCAAGGCCTACGTGAAGC
ACCCCGCCGACATCCCCGACTACTTGAAGCTGTCCTTCCCCGAGGGCTTCAAGTGGGAGCGCGTGATGAA
CTTCGAGGACGGCGGCGTGGTGACCGTGACCCAGGACTCCTCCCTACAGGACGGCGAGTTCATCTACAAG
GTGAAGCTGCGCGGCACCAACTTCCCCTCCGACGGCCCCGTAATGCAGAAGAAGACCATGGGCTGGGAGG
CCTCCTCCGAGCGGATGTACCCCGAGGACGGCGCCCTGAAGGGCGAGATCAAGCAGAGGCTGAAGCTGAA
GGACGGCGGCCACTACGACGCTGAGGTCAAGACCACCTACAAGGCCAAGAAGCCCGTGCAGCTGCCCGGC
GCCTACAACGTCAACATCAAGTTGGACATCACCTCCCACAACGAGGACTACACCATCGTGGAACAGTACG
AACGCGCCGAGGGCCGCCACTCCACCGGCGGCATGGACGAGCTGTACAAGGGCCGGCCTTAAGGCCTCGA
GGGCCAATTAATTAACTCTAGATAACTGATCATAATCAGCCATACCACATTTGTAGAGGTTTTACTTGCT
TTAAAAAACCTCCCACACCTCCCCCTGAACCTGAAACATAAAATGAATGCAATTCGAATTTAAATGGATC
CGCGGCCGCGAAGGATCTGCGATCGCTCCGGTGCCCGTCAGTGGGCAGAGCGCACATCGCCCACAGTCCC
CGAGAAGTTGGGGGGAGGGGTCGGCAATTGAACGGGTGCCTAGAGAAGGTGGCGCGGGGTAAACTGGGAA
AGTGATGTCGTGTACTGGCTCCGCCTTTTTCCCGAGGGTGGGGGAGAACCGTATATAAGTGCAGTAGTCG
CCGTGAACGTTCTTTTTCGCAACGGGTTTGCCGCCAGAACACAGCTGAAGCTTCGAGGGGCTCGCATCTC
TCCTTCACGCGCCCGCCGCCCTACCTGAGGCCGCCATCCACGCCGGTTGAGTCGCGTTCTGCCGCCTCCC
GCCTGTGGTGCCTCCTGAACTGCGTCCGCCGTCTAGGTAAGTTTAAAGCTCAGGTCGAGACCGGGCCTTT
GTCCGGCGCTCCCTTGGAGCCTACCTAGACTCAGCCGGCTCTCCACGCTTTGCCTGACCCTGCTTGCTCA
ACTCTACGTCTTTGTTTCGTTTTCTGTTCTGCGCCGTTACAGATCCAAGCTGTGACCGGCGCCTACGCTA
GATGACCGAGTACAAGCCCACGGTGCGCCTCGCCACCCGCGACGACGTCCCCAGGGCCGTACGCACCCTC
GCCGCCGCGTTCGCCGACTACCCCGCCACGCGCCACACCGTCGATCCGGACCGCCACATCGAGCGGGTCA
CCGAGCTGCAAGAACTCTTCCTCACGCGCGTCGGGCTCGACATCGGCAAGGTGTGGGTCGCGGACGACGG
CGCCGCGGTGGCGGTCTGGACCACGCCGGAGAGCGTCGAAGCGGGGGCGGTGTTCGCCGAGATCGGCCCG
CGCATGGCCGAGTTGAGCGGTTCCCGGCTGGCCGCGCAGCAACAGATGGAAGGCCTCCTGGCGCCGCACC
GGCCCAAGGAGCCCGCGTGGTTCCTGGCCACCGTCGGCGTCTCGCCCGACCACCAGGGCAAGGGTCTGGG
CAGCGCCGTCGTGCTCCCCGGAGTGGAGGCGGCCGAGCGCGCCGGGGTGCCCGCCTTCCTGGAGACCTCC
GCGCCCCGCAACCTCCCCTTCTACGAGCGGCTCGGCTTCACCGTCACCGCCGACGTCGAGGTGCCCGAAG
GACCGCGCACCTGGTGCATGACCCGCAAGCCCGGTGCCTGAGTCGACAATCAACCTCTGGATTACAAAAT
TTGTGAAAGATTGACTGGTATTCTTAACTATGTTGCTCCTTTTACGCTATGTGGATACGCTGCTTTAATG
CCTTTGTATCATGCTATTGCTTCCCGTATGGCTTTCATTTTCTCCTCCTTGTATAAATCCTGGTTGCTGT
CTCTTTATGAGGAGTTGTGGCCCGTTGTCAGGCAACGTGGCGTGGTGTGCACTGTGTTTGCTGACGCAAC
CCCCACTGGTTGGGGCATTGCCACCACCTGTCAGCTCCTTTCCGGGACTTTCGCTTTCCCCCTCCCTATT
GCCACGGCGGAACTCATCGCCGCCTGCCTTGCCCGCTGCTGGACAGGGGCTCGGCTGTTGGGCACTGACA
ATTCCGTGGTGTTGTCGGGGAAATCATCGTCCTTTCCTTGGCTGCTCGCCTGTGTTGCCACCTGGATTCT
GCGCGGGACGTCCTTCTGCTACGTCCCTTCGGCCCTCAATCCAGCGGACCTTCCTTCCCGCGGCCTGCTG
CCGGCTCTGCGGCCTCTTCCGCGTCTTCGCCTTCGCCCTCAGACGAGTCGGATCTCCCTTTGGGCCGCCT
CCCCGCCTGGTACCTTTAAGACCAATGACTTACAAGGCAGCTGTAGATCTTAGCCACTTTTTAAAAGAAA
AGGGGGGACTGGAAGGGCTAATTCACTCCCAACGAAAATAAGATCTGCTTTTTGCTTGTACTGGGTCTCT
CTGGTTAGACCAGATCTGAGCCTGGGAGCTCTCTGGCTAACTAGGGAACCCACTGCTTAAGCCTCAATAA
AGCTTGCCTTGAGTGCTTCAAGTAGTGTGTGCCCGTCTGTTGTGTGACTCTGGTAACTAGAGATCCCTCA
GACCCTTTTAGTCAGTGTGGAAAATCTCTAGCAGTAGTAGTTCATGTCATCTTATTATTCAGTATTTATA
ACTTGCAAAGAAATGAATATCAGAGAGTGAGAGGAACTTGTTTATTGCAGCTTATAATGGTTACAAATAA
AGCAATAGCATCACAAATTTCACAAATAAAGCATTTTTTTCACTGCATTCTAGTTGTGGTTTGTCCAAAC
TCATCAATGTATCTTATCATGTCTGGCTCTAGCTATCCCGCCCCTAACTCCGCCCAGTTCCGCCCATTCT
CCGCCCCATGGCTGACTAATTTTTTTTATTTATGCAGAGGCCGAGGCCGCCTCGGCCTCTGAGCTATTCC
AGAAGTAGTGAGGAGGCTTTTTTGGAGGCCTAGACTTTTGCAGAGACGGCCCAAATTCGTAATCATGGTC
ATAGCTGTTTCCTGTGTGAAATTGTTATCCGCTCACAATTCCACACAACATACGAGCCGGAAGCATAAAG
TGTAAAGCCTGGGGTGCCTAATGAGTGAGCTAACTCACATTAATTGCGTTGCGCTCACTGCCCGCTTTCC
AGTCGGGAAACCTGTCGTGCCAGCTGCATTAATGAATCGGCCAACGCGCGGGGAGAGGCGGTTTGCGTAT
TGGGCGCTCTTCCGCTTCCTCGCTCACTGACTCGCTGCGCTCGGTCGTTCGGCTGCGGCGAGCGGTATCA
GCTCACTCAAAGGCGGTAATACGGTTATCCACAGAATCAGGGGATAACGCAGGAAAGAACATGTGAGCAA
AAGGCCAGCAAAAGGCCAGGAACCGTAAAAAGGCCGCGTTGCTGGCGTTTTTCCATAGGCTCCGCCCCCC
TGACGAGCATCACAAAAATCGACGCTCAAGTCAGAGGTGGCGAAACCCGACAGGACTATAAAGATACCAG
GCGTTTCCCCCTGGAAGCTCCCTCGTGCGCTCTCCTGTTCCGACCCTGCCGCTTACCGGATACCTGTCCG
CCTTTCTCCCTTCGGGAAGCGTGGCGCTTTCTCATAGCTCACGCTGTAGGTATCTCAGTTCGGTGTAGGT
CGTTCGCTCCAAGCTGGGCTGTGTGCACGAACCCCCCGTTCAGCCCGACCGCTGCGCCTTATCCGGTAAC
TATCGTCTTGAGTCCAACCCGGTAAGACACGACTTATCGCCACTGGCAGCAGCCACTGGTAACAGGATTA
GCAGAGCGAGGTATGTAGGCGGTGCTACAGAGTTCTTGAAGTGGTGGCCTAACTACGGCTACACTAGAAG
GACAGTATTTGGTATCTGCGCTCTGCTGAAGCCAGTTACCTTCGGAAAAAGAGTTGGTAGCTCTTGATCC
GGCAAACAAACCACCGCTGGTAGCGGTGGTTTTTTTGTTTGCAAGCAGCAGATTACGCGCAGAAAAAAAG
GATCTCAAGAAGATCCTTTGATCTTTTCTACGGGGTCTGACGCTCAGTGGAACGAAAACTCACGTTAAGG
GATTTTGGTCATGAGATTATCAAAAAGGATCTTCACCTAGATCCTTTTAAATTAAAAATGAAGTTTTAAA
TCAATCTAAAGTATATATGAGTAAACTTGGTCTGACAGTTACCAATGCTTAATCAGTGAGGCACCTATCT
CAGCGATCTGTCTATTTCGTTCATCCATAGTTGCCTGACTCCCCGTCGTGTAGATAACTACGATACGGGA
GGGCTTACCATCTGGCCCCAGTGCTGCAATGATACCGCGAGACCCACGCTCACCGGCTCCAGATTTATCA
GCAATAAACCAGCCAGCCGGAAGGGCCGAGCGCAGAAGTGGTCCTGCAACTTTATCCGCCTCCATCCAGT
CTATTAATTGTTGCCGGGAAGCTAGAGTAAGTAGTTCGCCAGTTAATAGTTTGCGCAACGTTGTTGCCAT
TGCTACAGGCATCGTGGTGTCACGCTCGTCGTTTGGTATGGCTTCATTCAGCTCCGGTTCCCAACGATCA
AGGCGAGTTACATGATCCCCCATGTTGTGCAAAAAAGCGGTTAGCTCCTTCGGTCCTCCGATCGTTGTCA
GAAGTAAGTTGGCCGCAGTGTTATCACTCATGGTTATGGCAGCACTGCATAATTCTCTTACTGTCATGCC
ATCCGTAAGATGCTTTTCTGTGACTGGTGAGTACTCAACCAAGTCATTCTGAGAATAGTGTATGCGGCGA
CCGAGTTGCTCTTGCCCGGCGTCAATACGGGATAATACCGCGCCACATAGCAGAACTTTAAAAGTGCTCA
TCATTGGAAAACGTTCTTCGGGGCGAAAACTCTCAAGGATCTTACCGCTGTTGAGATCCAGTTCGATGTA
ACCCACTCGTGCACCCAACTGATCTTCAGCATCTTTTACTTTCACCAGCGTTTCTGGGTGAGCAAAAACA
GGAAGGCAAAATGCCGCAAAAAAGGGAATAAGGGCGACACGGAAATGTTGAATACTCATACTCTTCCTTT
TTCAATATTATTGAAGCATTTATCAGGGTTATTGTCTCATGAGCGGATACATATTTGAATGTATTTAGAA
AAATAAACAAATAGGGGTTCCGCGCACATTTCCCCGAAAAGTGCCACCTGACGTCTAAGAAACCATTATT
ATCATGACATTAACCTATAAAAATAGGCGTATCACGAGGCCCTTTCGTCTCGCGCGTTTCGGTGATGACG
GTGAAAACCTCTGACACATGCAGCTCCCGGAGACGGTCACAGCTTGTCTGTAAGCGGATGCCGGGAGCAG
ACAAGCCCGTCAGGGCGCGTCAGCGGGTGTTGGCGGGTGTCGGGGCTGGCTTAACTATGCGGCATCAGAG
CAGATTGTACTGAGAGTGCACCATATGCGGTGTGAAATACCGCACAGATGCGTAAGGAGAAAATACCGCA
TCAGGCGCCATTCGCCATTCAGGCTGCGCAACTGTTGGGAAGGGCGATCGGTGCGGGCCTCTTCGCTATT
ACGCCAGCTGGCGAAAGGGGGATGTGCTGCAAGGCGATTAAGTTGGGTAACGCCAGGGTTTTCCCAGTCA
CGACGTTGTAAAACGACGGCCAGTGCCAAGCTG
