>Addgene plasmid #65259 | pCDH_Str-KDEL_ManII-SBP-mCherry | addgene partial sequence | sequence record 115599 | IRES-F 5'-TGGCTCTCCTCAAGCGTATT-3'
ATTGTATGGGATCTGATCTGGGGCCTCGGTGCACATGCTTTACATGTGTTTAGTCGAGGTTAAAAAAACG
TCTAGGCCCCCCGAACCACGGGGACGTGGTTTTCCTTTGAAAAACACGATGATAAGCTTGCCACAACCCG
GGAGGCGCGCCATGAAGTTAAGTCGCCAGTTCACCGTGTTTGGCAGCGCGATCTTCTGCGTCGTAATCTT
CTCACTCTACCTGATGCTGGACAGGGGTCACTTGGACTACCCTCGGGGCCCGCGCCAGGAGGGCTCCTTT
CCGCAGGGCCAGCTTTCAATATTGCAAGAAAAGATTGACCATTTGGAGCGTTTGCTCGCTGAGAACAACG
AGATTATCTCAAATATCAGAGACTCAGTCATCAACCTGAGCGAGTCTGTGGAGGACGGCCCGCGGGGGTC
ACCAGGCAACGCCAGCCAAGGCTCCATCCACCTCCACTCGCCACAGTTGGCCCTGCAGGCTGACCCCAGA
GACTGTTTGGATCCCACCGGTCGCCACCGGAATTCCATGGACGAGAAGACCACTGGTTGGCGAGGTGGAC
ACGTTGTTGAAGGACTGGCTGGGGAACTTGAACAACTTCGTGCACGACTGGAGCATCACCCACAAGGTCA
ACGTGAACCACCTGCAGGTATGGTGAGCAAGGGCGAGGAGGATAACATGGCCATCATC
