>Addgene plasmid #65259 | pCDH_Str-KDEL_ManII-SBP-mCherry | addgene partial sequence | sequence record 115601 | synth-int-R 5'-ggagtactcaccccaacagc-3'
ATCAGTTATCTATGCGGCCGCTCACAGTTCATCTTTCGGTCCGAGCTGCTGGACGGCATCCAGAGGATTG
CCGTTGTTGACTCCGGCTTTTTTGGCGGCATCGATTGAAGCGGCGGAGGGTTTCACTTTGGTGAATGTGT
CATGTCCCACCAGGGTGGATTTCCAAGCATTTGCCTCGGTTGTGCCAGATGTGAGCAGCCACTGTGTATT
GATTCTAGCCTCAGCGCCTCCCACGTACTGTCCACTCCATGTTGTGGCAGAATGAGCATTCCGGTAGTTG
TTTTTCCAAGCGACAGTCCATCCCAGGGCAGTCCCAGATCCGTCGGTGGCAGGGGCACTATCGTATCGGC
CAGTGAGGACGTACCGTGATTCGGCGTTTCCCACAGCAGATTCGTATGTTCCGGTGAGGGCTCCATCGGC
TCCAGCAGTCACAATAAAGGTGCTCCCGAGCTGATTGTACCATGTTCCAGTAATGCCAGCCTCGGCAGCG
GACACCTGAGCTTTTGAGTCTTTGCTAGGGTCGTTTAAACCGGCGCCCGAGCTGGTTCCTGTCGCCTTCT
CACTGTGACTATGGCTGAGGCTCTGGCCCTGGTGCAGGAGGAGTCCCCAGAGGAGCCACAGGGCAAGACG
GACGCATACATCCATACCGGTTAACAGGCCTTAAGCGCTAGCTCTAGAATCTTCTATGGAGGTCAAAACA
GCGTGGATGGCGTCTCCAGGCGATCTGAC
