>Addgene plasmid #65259 | pCDH_Str-KDEL_ManII-SBP-mCherry | addgene partial sequence | sequence record 118355 | mCherry-F 5'-ccccgtaatgcagaagaaga-3'
GAGGACGGCGCCCTGAAGGGCGAGATCAAGCAGAGGCTGAAGCTGAAGGACGGCGGCCACTACGACGCTG
AGGTCAAGACCACCTACAAGGCCAAGAAGCCCGTGCAGCTGCCCGGCGCCTACAACGTCAACATCAAGTT
GGACATCACCTCCCACAACGAGGACTACACCATCGTGGAACAGTACGAACGCGCCGAGGGCCGCCACTCC
ACCGGCGGCATGGACGAGCTGTACAAGGGCCGGCCTTAAGGCCTCGAGGGCCAATTAATTAACTCTAGAT
AACTGATCATAATCAGCCATACCACATTTGTAGAGGTTTTACTTGCTTTAAAAAACCTCCCACACCTCCC
CCTGAACCTGAAACATAAAATGAATGCAATTCGAATTTAAATGGATCCGCGGCCGCGAAGGATCTGCGAT
CGCTCCGGTGCCCGTCAGTGGGCAGAGCGCACATCGCCCACAGTCCCCGAGAAGTTGGGGGGAGGGGTCG
GCAATTGAACGGGTGCCTAGAGAAGGTGGCGCGGGGTAAACTGGGAAAGTGATGTCGTGTACTGGCTCCG
CCTTTTTCCCGAGGGTGGGGGAGAACCGTATATAAGTGCAGTAGTCGCCGTGAACGTTCTTTTTCGCAAC
GGGTTTGCCGCCAGAACACAGCTGAAGCTTCGAGGGGCTCGCATCTCTCCTTCACGCGCCCGCCGCCCTA
CCTGA
